Addgene plasmid #162013: pLKO.1 Puro shRNA SHIP1 KD2
Purpose: SHIP1 shRNA
Depositing lab: David Bryant. Depositing organization: University of Glasgow. Publication: The phospholipid PI(3,4)P2 is an apical identity determinant. Roman-Fernandez A, Roignot J, Sandilands E, Nacke M, Mansour MA, McGarry L, Shanks E, Mostov KE, Bryant DM. Nat Commun. 2018 Nov 28;9(1):5041. doi: 10.1038/s41467-018-07464-8. PubMed 30487552.
Backbone
  Vector backbone: pLKO.1
  Vector type: Lentiviral
  Selectable markers: Puromycin
Growth in bacteria
  Bacterial resistance: Ampicillin, 100 μg/mL
  Growth temperature: 37°C
  Growth strain: NEB Stable
  Copy number: High Copy
Gene/Insert
  Gene/Insert name: INPP5D (alt name: SHIP1)
  gRNA/shRNA sequence: Unspecified
  Species: Canis Lupus
  Entrez Gene: INPP5D
  Cloning method: Ligation Independent Cloning
Terms and licenses: Academic/Nonprofit Terms; Industry Terms: Not Available to Industry
How to cite: pLKO.1 Puro shRNA SHIP1 KD2 was a gift from David Bryant (Addgene plasmid # 162013 ; http://n2t.net/addgene:162013 ; RRID:Addgene_162013)
