[The description below was written by a language model from this plasmid's Addgene catalogue record and pLannotate feature annotations shown in this document.]
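Description:
pLKO.1 Puro shRNA SHIP1 KD2 is a lentiviral shRNA vector built on the pLKO.1 backbone, designed to knock down INPP5D (SHIP1), with the target species recorded as dog (Canis lupus). In bacteria the roughly 7.1 kb plasmid is maintained through a high-copy ColE1/pUC-type origin and selected with ampicillin via the β-lactamase gene. An f1 origin, an SV40 origin, and remnants of lac and phage-promoter sequences are also present as backbone carry-over.

The transfer cassette follows a third-generation, self-inactivating layout. An RSV promoter fused to a truncated HIV-1 5' LTR drives production of the viral genomic RNA in packaging cells. It is followed by the Ψ packaging signal with a partial gag sequence and by the Rev response element for Rev-dependent nuclear export. A cPPT/CTS element aids nuclear import of the reverse-transcribed genome. The ΔU3 3' LTR disables LTR promoter activity after integration, and an SV40 polyadenylation signal lies downstream.

Within this framework, the human U6 RNA polymerase III promoter transcribes the short hairpin. The hairpin itself is not annotated in the feature table, and its sequence is listed as unspecified in the catalogue entry, though it would be expected in the short gap between U6 and the cPPT. A separate human PGK promoter drives puromycin N-acetyltransferase, so transduced cells can be selected with puromycin.

The "KD2" in the name suggests it is one of several hairpins against this target. The construct is intended for stable depletion of the SHIP1 phosphoinositide phosphatase, and the associated study concerns PI(3,4)P2 as a determinant of apical membrane identity.
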