Features (pLannotate 1.2.2; 25 found; start..end, strand, type, name):
     80..320     +  promoter       U6 promoter: RNA polymerase III promoter for human U6 snRNA
    421..538     +  misc_feature   cPPT/CTS: central polypurine tract and central termination sequence of HIV-1
    587..1097    +  promoter       hPGK promoter: human phosphoglycerate kinase 1 promoter
   1119..1718    +  CDS            PuroR: puromycin N-acetyltransferase; pac from Streptomyces alboniger; confers resistance to puromycin
   1761..1844    +  CDS            nef (fragment): NEF_HV1Z2 - Experimental evidence at protein level: Swiss-Prot protein existence level 1. Extracellular Nef protein targets CD4(+) T-lymphocytes for apoptosis by interacting with CXCR4 surface receptors. From Human immunodeficiency virus type 1 group M subtype D (isolate Z2/CDC-Z34) (HIV-1).
   1846..2079    +  LTR            3' LTR (ΔU3): self-inactivating 3' long terminal repeat (LTR) from HIV-1
   2151..2272    +  polyA_signal   SV40 poly(A) signal: SV40 polyadenylation signal
   2312..2447    +  rep_origin     SV40 ori: SV40 origin of replication
   2468..2486    -  promoter       T7 promoter: promoter for bacteriophage T7 RNA polymerase
   2494..2649    +  CDS            lacZα (fragment): LacZα fragment of β-galactosidase; lacZ fragment
   2654..3082    +  rep_origin     f1 ori (sequence partly withheld): f1 bacteriophage origin of replication; arrow indicates direction of (+) strand synthesis
   3135..3239    +  promoter       AmpR promoter: bla
   3240..4100    +  CDS            AmpR: β-lactamase; bla; confers resistance to ampicillin, carbenicillin, and related antibiotics
   4271..4859    +  rep_origin     ori: high-copy-number ColE1/pMB1/pBR322/pUC origin of replication
   5042..5134    +  CDS            lacI (fragment): lac repressor; lacI; The lac repressor binds to the lac operator to inhibit transcription in E. coli. This inhibition can be relieved by adding lactose or isopropyl-β-D-thiogalactopyranoside (IPTG).
   5147..5168    +  protein_bind   CAP binding site: CAP binding activates transcription in the presence of cAMP. E. coli catabolite activator protein
   5183..5213    +  promoter       lac promoter: promoter for the E. coli lac operon
   5221..5237    +  protein_bind   lac operator: The lac repressor binds to the lac operator to inhibit transcription in E. coli. This inhibition can be relieved by adding lactose or isopropyl-β-D-thiogalactopyranoside (IPTG). lac repressor encoded by lacI
   5282..5300    +  promoter       T3 promoter: promoter for bacteriophage T3 RNA polymerase
   5328..5554    +  promoter       RSV promoter: Rous sarcoma virus enhancer/promoter
   5555..5735    +  LTR            5' LTR (truncated): truncated 5' long terminal repeat (LTR) from HIV-1
   5782..5907    +  misc_feature   HIV-1 Ψ: packaging signal of human immunodeficiency virus type 1
   5891..6254    +  CDS            HIV-1 gag (fragment): gag protein from human immunodeficiency virus 1; gag
   6400..6633    +  misc_feature   RRE: The Rev response element (RRE) of HIV-1 allows for Rev-dependent mRNA export from the nucleus to the cytoplasm.
   7010..30      +  CDS            Rev (fragment) (across the origin): human immunodeficiency virus 1 (HIV-1) Rev protein; rev; enhances nuclear export of unspliced and incompletely spliced viral mRNAs
>Addgene plasmid #162013 | pLKO.1 Puro shRNA SHIP1 KD2 | addgene full sequence | sequence record 318871 | Addgene NGS Result
AGACAGATCCATTCGATTAGTGAACGGATCTCGACGGTATCGATCACGAGACTAGCCTCGAGCGGCCGCC
CCCTTCACCGAGGGCCTATTTCCCATGATTCCTTCATATTTGCATATACGATACAAGGCTGTTAGAGAGA
TAATTGGAATTAATTTGACTGTAAACACAAAGATATTAGTACAAAATACGTGACGTAGAAAGTAATAATT
TCTTGGGTAGTTTGCAGTTTTAAAATTATGTTTTAAAATGGACTATCATATGCTTACCGTAACTTGAAAG
TATTTCGATTTCTTGGCTTTATATATCTTGTGGAAAGGACGAAACACCGGAGACGCGGGATGATTCTGCC
TCGAGGCAGAATCATCCCGCGTCTTTTTTGAATTCTCGACCTCGAGACAAATGGCAGTATTCATCCACAA
TTTTAAAAGAAAAGGGGGGATTGGGGGGTACAGTGCAGGGGAAAGAATAGTAGACATAATAGCAACAGAC
ATACAAACTAAAGAATTACAAAAACAAATTACAAAAATTCAAAATTTTCGGGTTTATTACAGGGACAGCA
GAGATCCACTTTGGCCGCGGCTCGAGGGGGTTGGGGTTGCGCCTTTTCCAAGGCAGCCCTGGGTTTGCGC
AGGGACGCGGCTGCTCTGGGCGTGGTTCCGGGAAACGCAGCGGCGCCGACCCTGGGTCTCGCACATTCTT
CACGTCCGTTCGCAGCGTCACCCGGATCTTCGCCGCTACCCTTGTGGGCCCCCCGGCGACGCTTCCTGCT
CCGCCCCTAAGTCGGGAAGGTTCCTTGCGGTTCGCGGCGTGCCGGACGTGACAAACGGAAGCCGCACGTC
TCACTAGTACCCTCGCAGACGGACAGCGCCAGGGAGCAATGGCAGCGCGCCGACCGCGATGGGCTGTGGC
CAATAGCGGCTGCTCAGCAGGGCGCGCCGAGAGCAGCGGCCGGGAAGGGGCGGTGCGGGAGGCGGGGTGT
GGGGCGGTAGTGTGGGCCCTGTTCCTGCCCGCGCGGTGTTCCGCATTCTGCAAGCCTCCGGAGCGCACGT
CGGCAGTCGGCTCCCTCGTTGACCGAATCACCGACCTCTCTCCCCAGGGGGATCCACCGGAGCTTACCAT
GACCGAGTACAAGCCCACGGTGCGCCTCGCCACCCGCGACGACGTCCCCAGGGCCGTACGCACCCTCGCC
GCCGCGTTCGCCGACTACCCCGCCACGCGCCACACCGTCGATCCGGACCGCCACATCGAGCGGGTCACCG
AGCTGCAAGAACTCTTCCTCACGCGCGTCGGGCTCGACATCGGCAAGGTGTGGGTCGCGGACGACGGCGC
CGCGGTGGCGGTCTGGACCACGCCGGAGAGCGTCGAAGCGGGGGCGGTGTTCGCCGAGATCGGCCCGCGC
ATGGCCGAGTTGAGCGGTTCCCGGCTGGCCGCGCAGCAACAGATGGAAGGCCTCCTGGCGCCGCACCGGC
CCAAGGAGCCCGCGTGGTTCCTGGCCACCGTCGGCGTCTCGCCCGACCACCAGGGCAAGGGTCTGGGCAG
CGCCGTCGTGCTCCCCGGAGTGGAGGCGGCCGAGCGCGCCGGGGTGCCCGCCTTCCTGGAGACCTCCGCG
CCCCGCAACCTCCCCTTCTACGAGCGGCTCGGCTTCACCGTCACCGCCGACGTCGAGGTGCCCGAAGGAC
CGCGCACCTGGTGCATGACCCGCAAGCCCGGTGCCTGACGCCCGCCCCACGACCCGCAGCGCCCGACCGA
AAGGAGCGCACGACCCCATGCATCGGTACCTTTAAGACCAATGACTTACAAGGCAGCTGTAGATCTTAGC
CACTTTTTAAAAGAAAAGGGGGGACTGGAAGGGCTAATTCACTCCCAACGAAGACAAGATCTGCTTTTTG
CTTGTACTGGGTCTCTCTGGTTAGACCAGATCTGAGCCTGGGAGCTCTCTGGCTAACTAGGGAACCCACT
GCTTAAGCCTCAATAAAGCTTGCCTTGAGTGCTTCAAGTAGTGTGTGCCCGTCTGTTGTGTGACTCTGGT
AACTAGAGATCCCTCAGACCCTTTTAGTCAGTGTGGAAAATCTCTAGCAGTAGTAGTTCATGTCATCTTA
TTATTCAGTATTTATAACTTGCAAAGAAATGAATATCAGAGAGTGAGAGGAACTTGTTTATTGCAGCTTA
TAATGGTTACAAATAAAGCAATAGCATCACAAATTTCACAAATAAAGCATTTTTTTCACTGCATTCTAGT
TGTGGTTTGTCCAAACTCATCAATGTATCTTATCATGTCTGGCTCTAGCTATCCCGCCCCTAACTCCGCC
CATCCCGCCCCTAACTCCGCCCAGTTCCGCCCATTCTCCGCCCCATGGCTGACTAATTTTTTTTATTTAT
GCAGAGGCCGAGGCCGCCTCGGCCTCTGAGCTATTCCAGAAGTAGTGAGGAGGCTTTTTTGGAGGCCTAG
GGACGTACCCAATTCGCCCTATAGTGAGTCGTATTACGCGCGCTCACTGGCCGTCGTTTTACAACGTCGT
GACTGGGAAAACCCTGGCGTTACCCAACTTAATCGCCTTGCAGCACATCCCCCTTTCGCCAGCTGGCGTA
ATAGCGAAGAGGCCCGCACCGATCGCCCTTCCCAACAGTTGCGCAGCCTGAATGGCGAATGGG
[124 nt withheld, positions 2654-2777]
C
[91 nt withheld, positions 2779-2869]
A
[49 nt withheld, positions 2871-2919]
CCTTTGACGTTGGAGTCCACGTTCTTT
[37 nt withheld, positions 2947-2983]
ACCCTATCTCGGTCTATTCTTTTGATTTATAAGGGATTTTGCCGATTTCGGCCTATTGGTTAAAAAATGA
GCTGATTTAACAAAAATTTAACGCGAATTTTAACAAAATATTAACGCTTACAATTTAGGTGGCACTTTTC
GGGGAAATGTGCGCGGAACCCCTATTTGTTTATTTTTCTAAATACATTCAAATATGTATCCGCTCATGAG
ACAATAACCCTGATAAATGCTTCAATAATATTGAAAAAGGAAGAGTATGAGTATTCAACATTTCCGTGTC
GCCCTTATTCCCTTTTTTGCGGCATTTTGCCTTCCTGTTTTTGCTCACCCAGAAACGCTGGTGAAAGTAA
AAGATGCTGAAGATCAGTTGGGTGCACGAGTGGGTTACATCGAACTGGATCTCAACAGCGGTAAGATCCT
TGAGAGTTTTCGCCCCGAAGAACGTTTTCCAATGATGAGCACTTTTAAAGTTCTGCTATGTGGCGCGGTA
TTATCCCGTATTGACGCCGGGCAAGAGCAACTCGGTCGCCGCATACACTATTCTCAGAATGACTTGGTTG
AGTACTCACCAGTCACAGAAAAGCATCTTACGGATGGCATGACAGTAAGAGAATTATGCAGTGCTGCCAT
AACCATGAGTGATAACACTGCGGCCAACTTACTTCTGACAACGATCGGAGGACCGAAGGAGCTAACCGCT
TTTTTGCACAACATGGGGGATCATGTAACTCGCCTTGATCGTTGGGAACCGGAGCTGAATGAAGCCATAC
CAAACGACGAGCGTGACACCACGATGCCTGTAGCAATGGCAACAACGTTGCGCAAACTATTAACTGGCGA
ACTACTTACTCTAGCTTCCCGGCAACAATTAATAGACTGGATGGAGGCGGATAAAGTTGCAGGACCACTT
CTGCGCTCGGCCCTTCCGGCTGGCTGGTTTATTGCTGATAAATCTGGAGCCGGTGAGCGTGGGTCTCGCG
GTATCATTGCAGCACTGGGGCCAGATGGTAAGCCCTCCCGTATCGTAGTTATCTACACGACGGGGAGTCA
GGCAACTATGGATGAACGAAATAGACAGATCGCTGAGATAGGTGCCTCACTGATTAAGCATTGGTAACTG
TCAGACCAAGTTTACTCATATATACTTTAGATTGATTTAAAACTTCATTTTTAATTTAAAAGGATCTAGG
TGAAGATCCTTTTTGATAATCTCATGACCAAAATCCCTTAACGTGAGTTTTCGTTCCACTGAGCGTCAGA
CCCCGTAGAAAAGATCAAAGGATCTTCTTGAGATCCTTTTTTTCTGCGCGTAATCTGCTGCTTGCAAACA
AAAAAACCACCGCTACCAGCGGTGGTTTGTTTGCCGGATCAAGAGCTACCAACTCTTTTTCCGAAGGTAA
CTGGCTTCAGCAGAGCGCAGATACCAAATACTGTTCTTCTAGTGTAGCCGTAGTTAGGCCACCACTTCAA
GAACTCTGTAGCACCGCCTACATACCTCGCTCTGCTAATCCTGTTACCAGTGGCTGCTGCCAGTGGCGAT
AAGTCGTGTCTTACCGGGTTGGACTCAAGACGATAGTTACCGGATAAGGCGCAGCGGTCGGGCTGAACGG
GGGGTTCGTGCACACAGCCCAGCTTGGAGCGAACGACCTACACCGAACTGAGATACCTACAGCGTGAGCT
ATGAGAAAGCGCCACGCTTCCCGAAGGGAGAAAGGCGGACAGGTATCCGGTAAGCGGCAGGGTCGGAACA
GGAGAGCGCACGAGGGAGCTTCCAGGGGGAAACGCCTGGTATCTTTATAGTCCTGTCGGGTTTCGCCACC
TCTGACTTGAGCGTCGATTTTTGTGATGCTCGTCAGGGGGGCGGAGCCTATGGAAAAACGCCAGCAACGC
GGCCTTTTTACGGTTCCTGGCCTTTTGCTGGCCTTTTGCTCACATGTTCTTTCCTGCGTTATCCCCTGAT
TCTGTGGATAACCGTATTACCGCCTTTGAGTGAGCTGATACCGCTCGCCGCAGCCGAACGACCGAGCGCA
GCGAGTCAGTGAGCGAGGAAGCGGAAGAGCGCCCAATACGCAAACCGCCTCTCCCCGCGCGTTGGCCGAT
TCATTAATGCAGCTGGCACGACAGGTTTCCCGACTGGAAAGCGGGCAGTGAGCGCAACGCAATTAATGTG
AGTTAGCTCACTCATTAGGCACCCCAGGCTTTACACTTTATGCTTCCGGCTCGTATGTTGTGTGGAATTG
TGAGCGGATAACAATTTCACACAGGAAACAGCTATGACCATGATTACGCCAAGCGCGCAATTAACCCTCA
CTAAAGGGAACAAAAGCTGGAGCTGCAAGCTTAATGTAGTCTTATGCAATACTCTTGTAGTCTTGCAACA
TGGTAACGATGAGTTAGCAACATGCCTTACAAGGAGAGAAAAAGCACCGTGCATGCCGATTGGTGGAAGT
AAGGTGGTACGATCGTGCCTTATTAGGAAGGCAACAGACGGGTCTGACATGGATTGGACGAACCACTGAA
TTGCCGCATTGCAGAGATATTGTATTTAAGTGCCTAGCTCGATACATAAACGGGTCTCTCTGGTTAGACC
AGATCTGAGCCTGGGAGCTCTCTGGCTAACTAGGGAACCCACTGCTTAAGCCTCAATAAAGCTTGCCTTG
AGTGCTTCAAGTAGTGTGTGCCCGTCTGTTGTGTGACTCTGGTAACTAGAGATCCCTCAGACCCTTTTAG
TCAGTGTGGAAAATCTCTAGCAGTGGCGCCCGAACAGGGACTTGAAAGCGAAAGGGAAACCAGAGGAGCT
CTCTCGACGCAGGACTCGGCTTGCTGAAGCGCGCACGGCAAGAGGCGAGGGGCGGCGACTGGTGAGTACG
CCAAAAATTTTGACTAGCGGAGGCTAGAAGGAGAGAGATGGGTGCGAGAGCGTCAGTATTAAGCGGGGGA
GAATTAGATCGCGATGGGAAAAAATTCGGTTAAGGCCAGGGGGAAAGAAAAAATATAAATTAAAACATAT
AGTATGGGCAAGCAGGGAGCTAGAACGATTCGCAGTTAATCCTGGCCTGTTAGAAACATCAGAAGGCTGT
AGACAAATACTGGGACAGCTACAACCATCCCTTCAGACAGGATCAGAAGAACTTAGATCATTATATAATA
CAGTAGCAACCCTCTATTGTGTGCATCAAAGGATAGAGATAAAAGACACCAAGGAAGCTTTAGACAAGAT
AGAGGAAGAGCAAAACAAAAGTAAGACCACCGCACAGCAAGCGGCCGCTGATCTTCAGACCTGGAGGAGG
AGATATGAGGGACAATTGGAGAAGTGAATTATATAAATATAAAGTAGTAAAAATTGAACCATTAGGAGTA
GCACCCACCAAGGCAAAGAGAAGAGTGGTGCAGAGAGAAAAAAGAGCAGTGGGAATAGGAGCTTTGTTCC
TTGGGTTCTTGGGAGCAGCAGGAAGCACTATGGGCGCAGCGTCAATGACGCTGACGGTACAGGCCAGACA
ATTATTGTCTGGTATAGTGCAGCAGCAGAACAATTTGCTGAGGGCTATTGAGGCGCAACAGCATCTGTTG
CAACTCACAGTCTGGGGCATCAAGCAGCTCCAGGCAAGAATCCTGGCTGTGGAAAGATACCTAAAGGATC
AACAGCTCCTGGGGATTTGGGGTTGCTCTGGAAAACTCATTTGCACCACTGCTGTGCCTTGGAATGCTAG
TTGGAGTAATAAATCTCTGGAACAGATTTGGAATCACACGACCTGGATGGAGTGGGACAGAGAAATTAAC
AATTACACAAGCTTAATACACTCCTTAATTGAAGAATCGCAAAACCAGCAAGAAAAGAATGAACAAGAAT
TATTGGAATTAGATAAATGGGCAAGTTTGTGGAATTGGTTTAACATAACAAATTGGCTGTGGTATATAAA
ATTATTCATAATGATAGTAGGAGGCTTGGTAGGTTTAAGAATAGTTTTTGCTGTACTTTCTATAGTGAAT
AGAGTTAGGCAGGGATATTCACCATTATCGTTTCAGACCCACCTCCCAACCCCGAGGGGACCCGACAGGC
CCGAAGGAATAGAAGAAGAAGGTGGAGAGAGAGACAG
