>Addgene plasmid #162013 | pLKO.1 Puro shRNA SHIP1 KD2 | depositor partial sequence | sequence record 314236 | SHIP1 RNAi Sequence
AAAGACGCGGGATGATTCTGC
